Addgene plasmid #233835: pRO227
Purpose: MoClo-YTK; ConL1/RE cassette; rtTA systems; tetO7-pLEU2m-mNeonGreen-tENO2
Depositing lab: Jeff Hasty. Depositing organization: University of California, San Diego (UCSD). Publication: A Standardized Set of MoClo-Compatible Inducible Promoter Systems for Tunable Gene Expression in Yeast. O'Laughlin R, Tran Q, Lezia A, Ngamkanjanarat W, Emmanuele P, Hao N, Hasty J. ACS Synth Biol. 2024 Jan 19;13(1):85-102. doi: 10.1021/acssynbio.3c00184. Epub 2023 Dec 11. PubMed 38079574.
Backbone
  Vector backbone: pYTK095
  Vector type: Yeast Expression
Growth in bacteria
  Bacterial resistance: Ampicillin, 100 μg/mL
  Growth temperature: 37°C
  Growth strain: DH5alpha
  Copy number: High Copy
Gene/Insert
  Gene/Insert name: tetO7-pLEU2m-mNeonGreen-tENO2
  Species: S. cerevisiae (budding yeast)
  Cloning method: Golden Gate
Terms and licenses: Academic/Nonprofit Terms; Industry Terms: Not Available to Industry
How to cite: pRO227 was a gift from Jeff Hasty (Addgene plasmid # 233835 ; http://n2t.net/addgene:233835 ; RRID:Addgene_233835)
