[The description below was written by a language model from this plasmid's Addgene catalogue record and pLannotate feature annotations shown in this document.]
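Description:
pRO227 is a MoClo Yeast Toolkit (YTK) cassette-level plasmid built by Golden Gate assembly in the pYTK095 backbone. It carries a single yeast transcription unit flanked by the ConL1 and ConRE assembly connectors, which set its position when it is combined with other cassettes into a multigene construct. The annotated 3.6 kb sequence shows only bacterial maintenance functions: a high-copy ColE1/pUC-type origin and the β-lactamase gene (AmpR) with its own promoter for ampicillin selection in E. coli. No yeast origin, centromere or auxotrophic marker is annotated. This suggests an intermediate assembly part rather than a plasmid maintained on its own in yeast, although the record does not say so explicitly.

The payload is a tetracycline-responsive reporter, tetO7-pLEU2m-mNeonGreen-tENO2. Seven tet operator sites lie upstream of a fragment of the S. cerevisiae LEU2 promoter that serves as the minimal core promoter. The annotation software labels most of these short operator repeats as fragments of unrelated tet-regulated promoters (PTight, PLtetO-1, H1-2O2), but they correspond to the tetO array, not to those promoters. This hybrid promoter drives mNeonGreen, a fast-maturing monomeric green/yellow fluorescent protein. According to the catalogue entry, the ENO2 terminator follows the coding sequence, though it is not picked up in the feature table.

The plasmid does not encode a transactivator, so expression depends on an rtTA supplied from another cassette. rtTA binds the tetO sites in the presence of doxycycline or a related inducer and activates transcription. pRO227 belongs to a standardized set of MoClo-compatible inducible promoter systems for budding yeast and serves as the fluorescent readout for characterizing and tuning rtTA-based induction.
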