Features (pLannotate 1.2.2; 12 found; start..end, strand, type, name):
    226..248     +  promoter       tight TRE promoter (fragment): Tet-responsive promoter PTight, consisting of seven tet operator sequences followed by the minimal CMV promoter
    259..280     +  promoter       PLtetO-1 promoter (fragment): modified phage lambda PL promoter with tet operator sites (Lutz and Bujard, 1997)
    292..311     +  promoter       tight TRE promoter (fragment): Tet-responsive promoter PTight, consisting of seven tet operator sequences followed by the minimal CMV promoter
    321..342     +  promoter       H1-2O2 promoter (fragment): doxycycline-inducible variant of the human H1 RNA promoter (Henriksen et al., 2007)
    355..373     +  promoter       PLtetO-1 promoter (fragment): modified phage lambda PL promoter with tet operator sites (Lutz and Bujard, 1997)
    385..405     +  promoter       tight TRE promoter (fragment): Tet-responsive promoter PTight, consisting of seven tet operator sequences followed by the minimal CMV promoter
    418..436     +  protein_bind   tet operator: tetO; bacterial operator O2 for the tetR and tetA genes tetracycline repressor TetR
    463..591     +  promoter       LEU2 promoter (fragment): S. cerevisiae LEU2
    598..1305    +  CDS            mNeonGreen: mNeonGreen is a basic (constitutively fluorescent) green/yellow fluorescent protein published in 2013, derived from Branchiostoma lanceolatum. It is reported to be a very rapidly-maturing monomer with moderate acid sensitivity.
   1825..2685    -  CDS            AmpR: β-lactamase; bla; confers resistance to ampicillin, carbenicillin, and related antibiotics
   2686..2790    -  promoter       AmpR promoter: bla
   2893..3481    +  rep_origin     ori: high-copy-number ColE1/pMB1/pBR322/pUC origin of replication
>Addgene plasmid #233835 | pRO227 | addgene full sequence | sequence record 468715 | Addgene NGS Result
CGGCCGCCCCTGAATTCGCATCTAGAACGGGGTCATCACGGCTCATCATGCGCCAAACAAATGTGTGCAA
TACACGCTCGGATGACTGCATGATGACCGCACTGACTGGGGACAGCAGATCCACCTAAGCCTGTGAGAGA
AGCAGACACCCGACAGATCAAGGCAGTTACGTCTCACCAAACCAGATGTCAACACAGCTACAACGGGTAG
TCCATCGTTGTAGGATACTCCCTATCAGTGATAGAGAAATCTATGCGGCATCCCTATCAGTGATAGAGAT
CGGTAACGGAGTCCCTATCAGTGATAGAGAAGTGGTGTTCAGTTCCCTATCAGTGATAGAGAAGTTTGAC
ACTATCCCTATCAGTGATAGAGAGAACAGCAATGACTCCCTATCAGTGATAGAGATCAAATGGCGTATCC
CTATCAGTGATAGAGATAATTAACTTGTAATATTCTAATCAATTGACAATATTATTTAAGGACCTATTGT
TTTTTCCAATAGGTGGTTAGCAATCGTCTTACTTTCTAACTTTTCTTACCTTTTACATTTCAGCAATATA
TATATATATATTTCAAGGATATACCATTCTAAGATCTATGGTTTCAAAAGGGGAGGAGGATAATATGGCG
AGTCTTCCTGCCACGCATGAGCTGCATATCTTCGGATCTATTAATGGTGTCGACTTTGATATGGTAGGAC
AAGGAACCGGGAACCCCAATGACGGGTATGAAGAGCTAAATCTAAAGAGTACAAAAGGAGATTTACAGTT
TTCTCCTTGGATACTTGTTCCCCACATTGGATATGGATTTCATCAATATCTTCCTTATCCAGACGGAATG
AGCCCGTTCCAGGCCGCTATGGTTGACGGCTCCGGGTATCAAGTACACCGTACCATGCAGTTTGAGGATG
GGGCATCCCTGACCGTAAATTACAGGTACACCTACGAGGGCTCACACATAAAGGGTGAGGCGCAGGTAAA
GGGTACTGGATTTCCTGCGGACGGCCCAGTAATGACAAATTCACTTACAGCAGCGGATTGGTGCAGGAGC
AAAAAGACCTATCCCAATGACAAAACTATCATAAGTACCTTTAAATGGTCCTATACGACAGGTAACGGGA
AGAGATATAGGTCAACGGCAAGGACAACGTATACTTTCGCGAAGCCAATGGCAGCAAACTATCTGAAGAA
TCAACCTATGTACGTGTTCAGAAAGACCGAGTTGAAACATTCCAAGACAGAGTTAAATTTCAAAGAATGG
CAAAAGGCTTTTACTGACGTAATGGGGATGGATGAATTGTATAAGGGATCCTAACTCGAGAGTGCTTTTA
ACTAAGAATTATTAGTCTTTTCTGCTTATTTTTTCATCATAGTTTAGAACACTTTATATTAACGAATAGT
TTATGAATCTATTTAGGTTTAAAAATTGATACAGTTTTATAAGTTACTTTTTCAAAGACTCGTGCTGTCT
ATTGCATAATGCACTGGAAGGGGAAAAAAAAGGTGCACACGCGTGGCTTTTTCTTGAATTTGCAGTTTGA
AAAATGCTGAGCATGAGACGGAAATCTGCTCGTCAGTGGTGCTCACACTGACGAATCATGTACAGATCAT
ACCGATGACTGCCTGGCGACTCACAACTAAGCAAGACAGCCGGAACCAGCGCCGGCGAACACCACTGCAT
ATATGGCATATCACAACAGTCCAACTAGTGCACTGCAGTACAGCGGCCGCGATTATCAAAAAGGATCTTC
ACCTAGATCCTTTTAAATTAAAAATGAAGTTTTAAATCAATCTAAAGTATATATGAGTAAACTTGGTCTG
ACAGTTACCAATGCTTAATCAGTGAGGCACCTATCTCAGCGATCTGTCTATTTCGTTCATCCATAGTTGC
CTGACTCCCCGTCGTGTAGATAACTACGATACGGGAGGGCTTACCATCTGGCCCCAGTGCTGCAATGATA
CCGCGGGACCCACGCTCACCGGCTCCAGATTTATCAGCAATAAACCAGCCAGCCGGAAGGGCCGAGCGCA
GAAGTGGTCCTGCAACTTTATCCGCCTCCATCCAGTCTATTAATTGTTGCCGGGAAGCTAGAGTAAGTAG
TTCGCCAGTTAATAGTTTGCGCAACGTTGTTGCCATTGCTACAGGCATCGTGGTGTCACGCTCGTCGTTT
GGTATGGCTTCATTCAGCTCCGGTTCCCAACGATCAAGGCGAGTTACATGATCCCCCATGTTGTGCAAAA
AAGCGGTTAGCTCCTTCGGTCCTCCGATCGTTGTCAGAAGTAAGTTGGCCGCAGTGTTATCACTCATGGT
TATGGCAGCACTGCATAATTCTCTTACTGTCATGCCATCCGTAAGATGCTTTTCTGTGACTGGTGAGTAC
TCAACCAAGTCATTCTGAGAATAGTGTATGCGGCGACCGAGTTGCTCTTGCCCGGCGTCAATACGGGATA
ATACCGCGCCACATAGCAGAACTTTAAAAGTGCTCATCATTGGAAAACGTTCTTCGGGGCGAAAACTCTC
AAGGATCTTACCGCTGTTGAGATCCAGTTCGATGTAACCCACTCGTGCACCCAACTGATCTTCAGCATCT
TTTACTTTCACCAGCGTTTCTGGGTGAGCAAAAACAGGAAGGCAAAATGCCGCAAAAAAGGGAATAAGGG
CGACACGGAAATGTTGAATACTCATACTCTTCCTTTTTCAATATTATTGAAGCATTTATCAGGGTTATTG
TCTCATGAGCGGATACATATTTGAATGTATTTAGAAAAATAAACAAATAGGGGTTCCGCGCACATTTCCC
CGAAAAGTGCCACCTGTCATGACCAAAATCCCTTAACGTGAGTTTTCGTTCCACTGAGCGTCAGACCCCG
TAGAAAAGATCAAAGGATCTTCTTGAGATCCTTTTTTTCTGCGCGTAATCTGCTGCTTGCAAACAAAAAA
ACCACCGCTACCAGCGGTGGTTTGTTTGCCGGATCAAGAGCTACCAACTCTTTTTCCGAAGGTAACTGGC
TTCAGCAGAGCGCAGATACCAAATACTGTTCTTCTAGTGTAGCCGTAGTTAGGCCACCACTTCAAGAACT
CTGTAGCACCGCCTACATACCTCGCTCTGCTAATCCTGTTACCAGTGGCTGCTGCCAGTGGCGATAAGTC
GTGTCTTACCGGGTTGGACTCAAGACGATAGTTACCGGATAAGGCGCAGCGGTCGGGCTGAACGGGGGGT
TCGTGCACACAGCCCAGCTTGGAGCGAACGACCTACACCGAACTGAGATACCTACAGCGTGAGCTATGAG
AAAGCGCCACGCTTCCCGAAGGGAGAAAGGCGGACAGGTATCCGGTAAGCGGCAGGGTCGGAACAGGAGA
GCGCACGAGGGAGCTTCCAGGGGGAAACGCCTGGTATCTTTATAGTCCTGTCGGGTTTCGCCACCTCTGA
CTTGAGCGTCGATTTTTGTGATGCTCGTCAGGGGGGCGGAGCCTATGGAAAAACGCCAGCAACGCGGCCT
TTTTACGGTTCCTGGCCTTTTGCTGGCCTTTTGCTCACATGTTCTTTCCTGCGTTATCCCCTGATTCTGT
GGATAACCGTG
